>Addgene plasmid #198339 | PB-Ef1a-RPS27A-UTR-PP7-WPRE | addgene full sequence | sequence record 396306 | Addgene NGS Result
GTCGACGGATCGGGAGATCTCCCGATCCCCTATGGTGCACTCTCAGTACAATCTGCTCTGATGCCGCATA
GTTAAGCCAGTATCTGCTCCCTGCTTGTGTGTTGGAGGTCGCTGAGTAGTGCGCGAGCAAAATTTAAGCT
ACAACAAGGCAAGGCTTGACCGACAATTGCATGAAGAATCTGCTTAGGGTTAGGCGTTTTGCGCTGCTTC
GCGATGTACGGGCCAGATATACGCGTTGACATTGATTATTCCCATTCGCCATTCAGGCTGCGCAACTGTT
GGGAAGGGCGATCGGTGCGGGCCTCTTCGCTATTACGCCAGCTGGCGAAAGGGGGATGTGCTGCAAGGCG
ATTAAGTTGGGTAACGCCAGGGTTTTCCCAGTCACGACGTTGTAAAACGACGGCCAGTGAGCGCGCCTCG
TTCATTCACGTTTTTGAACCCGTGGAGGACGGGCAGACTCGCGGTGCAAATGTGTTTTACAGCGTGATGG
AGCAGATGAAGATGCTCGACACGCTGCAGAACACGCAGCTAGATTAACCCTAGAAAGATAATCATATTGT
GACGTACGTTAAAGATAATCATGTGTAAAATTGACGCATGTGTTTTATCGGTCTGTATATCGAGGTTTAT
TTATTAATTTGAATAGATATTAAGTTTTATTATATTTACACTTACATACTAATAATAAATTCAACAAACA
ATTTATTTATGTTTATTTATTTATTAAAAAAAACAAAAACTCAAAATTTCTTCTATAAAGTAACAAAACT
TTTATGGGCCCGCTCTAGAGAACCTGAATGCAGTCTCTCGGAGGGCGAAGAATCCTGCAGGCTCGAGGCG
GCCGCGTGGATAACCGTATTACCGCCATGCATGTGCCCGTCAGTGGGCAGAGCGCACATCGCCCACAGTC
CCCGAGAAGTTGGGGGGAGGGGTCGGCAATTGAACCGGTGCCTAGAGAAGGTGGCGCGGGGTAAACTGGG
AAAGTGATGTCGTGTACTGGCTCCGCCTTTTTCCCGAGGGTGGGGGAGAACCGTATATAAGTGCAGTAGT
CGCCGTGAACGTTCTTTTTCGCAACGGGTTTGCCGCCAGAACACAGGTAAGTGCCGTGTGTGGTTCCCGC
GGGCCTGGCCTCTTTACGGGTTATGGCCCTTGCGTGCCTTGAATTACTTCCACCTGGCTGCAGTACGTGA
TTCTTGATCCCGAGCTTCGGGTTGGAAGTGGGTGGGAGAGTTCGAGGCCTTGCGCTTAAGGAGCCCCTTC
GCCTCGTGCTTGAGTTGAGGCCTGGCCTGGGCGCTGGGGCCGCCGCGTGCGAATCTGGTGGCACCTTCGC
GCCTGTCTCGCTGCTTTCGATAAGTCTCTAGCCATTTAAAATTTTTGATGACCTGCTGCGACGCTTTTTT
TCTGGCAAGATAGTCTTGTAAATGCGGGCCAAGATCTGCACACTGGTATTTCGGTTTTTGGGGCCGCGGG
CGGCGACGGGGCCCGTGCGTCCCAGCGCACATGTTCGGCGAGGCGGGGCCTGCGAGCGCGGCCACCGAGA
ATCGGACGGGGGTAGTCTCAAGCTGGCCGGCCTGCTCTGGTGCCTGGCCTCGCGCCGCCGTGTATCGCCC
CGCCCTGGGCGGCAAGGCTGGCCCGGTCGGCACCAGTTGCGTGAGCGGAAAGATGGCCGCTTCCCGGCCC
TGCTGCAGGGAGCTCAAAATGGAGGACGCGGCGCTCGGGAGAGCGGGCGGGTGAGTCACCCACACAAAGG
AAAAGGGCCTTTCCGTCCTCAGCCGTCGCTTCATGTGACTCCACGGAGTACCGGGCGCCGTCCAGGCACC
TCGATTAGTTCTCGCGCTTTTGGAGTACGTCGTCTTTAGGTTGGGGGGAGGGGTTTTATGCGATGGAGTT
TCCCCACACTGAGTGGGTGGAGACTGAAGTTAGGCCAGCTTGGCACTTGATGTAATTCTCCTTGGAATTT
GCCCTTTTTGAGTTTGGATCTTGGTTCATTCTCAAGCCTCAGACAGTGGTTCAAAGTTTTTTTCTTCCAT
TTCAGGTGTCGTGAGCTAGCGCCACC
[468 nt withheld, positions 2057-2524]
TAACTGTATGAGTTAATAAAAGACATGAACTAACATTTATTGTTGGGTTTTATTGCAGTAAAAAGAATGG
TTTTTAAGCACCAAATTGATGGTCACACCATTTCCTTTTAGTAGTGCTACTGCTATCGCTGTGTGAATGT
TGCCTCTGGGGATTATGTGACCCAGTGGTTCTGTATACCTGCCAGGTGCCAACCACTTGTAAAGGTCTTG
ATATTTTCAATTCTTAGACTACCTATACTTTGGCAGAAGTTATATTTAATGTAAGTTGTCTAAATATAAT
GTACAGGTACCGGATCCTAAGGTACCTAATTGCCTAGAAAGGAGCAGACGATATGGCGTCGCTCCCTGCA
GGTCGACTCTAGAAACCAGCAGAGCATATGGGCTCGCTGGCTGCAGTATTCCCGGGTTCATTAGATCCTA
AGGTACCTAATTGCCTAGAAAGGAGCAGACGATATGGCGTCGCTCCCTGCAGGTCGACTCTAGAAACCAG
CAGAGCATATGGGCTCGCTGGCTGCAGTATTCCCGGGTTCATTAGATCCTAAGGTACCTAATTGCCTAGA
AAGGAGCAGACGATATGGCGTCGCTCCCTGCAGGTCGACTCTAGAAACCAGCAGAGCATATGGGCTCGCT
GGCTGCAGTATTCCCGGGTTCATTAGATCCTAAGGTACCTAATTGCCTAGAAAGGAGCAGACGATATGGC
GTCGCTCCCTGCAGGTCGACTCTAGAAACCAGCAGAGCATATGGGCTCGCTGGCTGCAGTATTCCCGGGT
TCATTAGATCCTAAGGTACCTAATTGCCTAGAAAGGAGCAGACGATATGGCGTCGCTCCCTGCAGGTCGA
CTCTAGAAACCAGCAGAGCATATGGGCTCGCTGGCTGCAGTATTCCCGGGTTCATTAGATCCTAAGGTAC
CTAATTGCCTAGAAAGGAGCAGACGATATGGCGTCGCTCCCTGCAGGTCGACTCTAGAAACCAGCAGAGC
ATATGGGCTCGCTGGCTGCAGTATTCCCGGGTTCATTAGATCCTAAGGTACCTAATTGCCTAGAAAGGAG
CAGACGATATGGCGTCGCTCCCTGCAGGTCGACTCTAGAAACCAGCAGAGCATATGGGCTCGCTGGCTGC
AGTATTCCCGGGTTCATTAGATCCTAAGGTACCTAATTGCCTAGAAAGGAGCAGACGATATGGCGTCGCT
CCCTGCAGGTCGACTCTAGAAACCAGCAGAGCATATGGGCTCGCTGGCTGCAGTATTCCCGGGTTCATTA
GATCCTAAGGTACCTAATTGCCTAGAAAGGAGCAGACGATATGGCGTCGCTCCCTGCAGGTCGACTCTAG
AAACCAGCAGAGCATATGGGCTCGCTGGCTGCAGTATTCCCGGGTTCATTAGATCCTAAGGTACCTAATT
GCCTAGAAAGGAGCAGACGATATGGCGTCGCTCCCTGCAGGTCGACTCTAGAAACCAGCAGAGCATATGG
GCTCGCTGGCTGCAGTATTCCCGGGTTCATTAGATCCTAAGGTACCTAATTGCCTAGAAAGGAGCAGACG
ATATGGCGTCGCTCCCTGCAGGTCGACTCTAGAAACCAGCAGAGCATATGGGCTCGCTGGCTGCAGTATT
CCCGGGTTCATTAGATCCTAAGGTACCTAATTGCCTAGAAAGGAGCAGACGATATGGCGTCGCTCCCTGC
AGGTCGACTCTAGAAACCAGCAGAGCATATGGGCTCGCTGGCTGCAGTATTCCCGGGTTCATTAGATCTC
GCGAAGGGCGAATTCGTCGAGGGACCTAATAACTTCGTATAGCATACATTATACGAAGTTATACATGTTT
AAGGGTTCCGGTTCCACTAGGTACAATTCGATATCAAGCTTATCGATAATCAACCTCTGGATTACAAAAT
TTGTGAAAGATTGACTGGTATTCTTAACTATGTTGCTCCTTTTACGCTATGTGGATACGCTGCTTTAATG
CCTTTGTATCATGCTATTGCTTCCCGTATGGCTTTCATTTTCTCCTCCTTGTATAAATCCTGGTTGCTGT
CTCTTTATGAGGAGTTGTGGCCCGTTGTCAGGCAACGTGGCGTGGTGTGCACTGTGTTTGCTGACGCAAC
CCCCACTGGTTGGGGCATTGCCACCACCTGTCAGCTCCTTTCCGGGACTTTCGCTTTCCCCCTCCCTATT
GCCACGGCGGAACTCATCGCCGCCTGCCTTGCCCGCTGCTGGACAGGGGCTCGGCTGTTGGGCACTGACA
ATTCCGTGGTGTTGTCGGGGAAATCATCGTCCTTTCCTTGGCTGCTCGCCTGTGTTGCCACCTGGATTCT
GCGCGGGACGTCCTTCTGCTACGTCCCTTCGGCCCTCAATCCAGCGGACCTTCCTTCCCGCGGCCTGCTG
CCGGCTCTGCGGCCTCTTCCGCGTCTTCGCCTTCGCCCTCAGACGAGTCGGATCTCCCTTTGGGCCGCCT
CCCCGCATCGATACCGTCGACCTCGATCGAGACCTAGAAAAACATGGAGCAATCACAAGTAGCAATACAG
CAGCTACCAATGCTGATTGTGCCTGGCTAGAAGCACAAGAGGAGGAGGAGGTGGGTTTTCCAGTCACACC
TCAGGTACCTTTAAGGATTCTATAACAAGAAAATATATATATAATAAGTTATCACGTAAGTAGAACATGA
AATAACAATATAATTATCGTATGAGTTAAATCTTAAAAGTCACGTAAAAGATAATCATGCGTCATTTTGA
CTCACGCGGTCGTTATAGTTCAAAATCAGTGACACTTACCGCATTGACAAGCACGCCTCACGGGAGCTCC
AAGCGGCGACTGAGATGTCCTAAATGCACAGCGACGGATTCGCGCTATTTAGAAAGAGAGAGCAATATTT
CAAGAATGCATGCGTCAATTTTACGCAGACTATCTTTCTAGGGTTAATCTAGCTGCATCAGGATCATATC
GTCGGGTCTTTTTTCCGGCTCAGTCATCGCCCAAGCTGGCGCTATCTGGGCATCGGGGAGGAAGAAGCCC
GTGCCTTTTCCCGCGAGGTTGAAGCGGCATGGAAAGAGTTTGCCGAGGATGACTGCTGCTGCATTGACGT
TGAGCGAAAACGCACGTTTACCATGATGATTCGGGAAGGTGTGGCCATGCACGCCTTTAACGGTGAACTG
TTCGTTCAGGCCACCTGGGATACCAGTTCGTCGCGGCTTTTCCGGACACAGTTCCGGATGGTCAGCCCGA
AGCGCATCAGCAACCCGAACAATACCGGCGACAGCCGGAACTGCCGTGCCGGTGTGCAGATTAATGACAG
CGGTGCGGCGCTGGGATATTACGTCAGCGAGGACGGGTATCCTGGCTGGATGCCGCAGAAATGGACATGG
ATACCCCGTGAGTTACCCGGCGGGCGCGCTTGGCGTAATCATGGTCATAGCTGTTTCCTGTGTGAAATTG
TTATCCGCTCACAATTCCACACAACATACGAGCCGGAAGCATAAAGTGTAAAGCCTGGGGTGCCTAATGA
GTGAGCTAACTCACATTAATTGCGTTGCGCTCACTGCCCGCTTTCCAGTCGGGAAACCTGTCGTGCCAGC
TGCATTAATGAATCGGCCAACGCGCGGGGAGAGGCGGTTTGCGTATTGGGCGCTCTTCCGCTTCCTCGCT
CACTGACTCGCTGCGCTCGGTCGTTCGGCTGCGGCGAGCGGTATCAGCTCACTCAAAGGCGGTAATACGG
TTATCCACAGAATCAGGGGATAACGCAGGAAAGAACATGTGAGCAAAAGGCCAGCAAAAGGCCAGGAACC
GTAAAAAGGCCGCGTTGCTGGCGTTGGATCCGGCCGCGTTGCTGGCGTTGGATCCGGCCGCGTTGCTGGC
GTTTTTCCATAGGCTCCGCCCCCCTGACGAGCATCACAAAAATCGACGCTCAAGTCAGAGGTGGCGAAAC
CCGACAGGACTATAAAGATACCAGGCGTTTCCCCCTGGAAGCTCCCTCGTGCGCTCTCCTGTTCCGACCC
TGCCGCTTACCGGATACCTGTCCGCCTTTCTCCCTTCGGGAAGCGTGGCGCTTTCTCATAGCTCACGCTG
TAGGTATCTCAGTTCGGTGTAGGTCGTTCGCTCCAAGCTGGGCTGTGTGCACGAACCCCCCGTTCAGCCC
GACCGCTGCGCCTTATCCGGTAACTATCGTCTTGAGTCCAACCCGGTAAGACACGACTTATCGCCACTGG
CAGCAGCCACTGGTAACAGGATTAGCAGAGCGAGGTATGTAGGCGGTGCTACAGAGTTCTTGAAGTGGTG
GCCTAACTACGGCTACACTAGAAGAACAGTATTTGGTATCTGCGCTCTGCTGAAGCCAGTTACCTTCGGA
AAAAGAGTTGGTAGCTCTTGATCCGGCAAACAAACCACCGCTGGTAGCGGTGGTTTTTTTGTTTGCAAGC
AGCAGATTACGCGCAGAAAAAAAGGATCTCAAGAAGATCCTTTGATCTTTTCTACGGGGTCTGACGCTCA
GTGGAACGAAAACTCACGTTAAGGGATTTTGGTCATGAGATTATCAAAAAGGATCTTCACCTAGATCCTT
TTAAATTAAAAATGAAGTTTTAAATCAATCTAAAGTATATATGAGTAAACTTGGTCTGACAGTTACCAAT
GCTTAATCAGTGAGGCACCTATCTCAGCGATCTGTCTATTTCGTTCATCCATAGTTGCCTGACTCCCCGT
CGTGTAGATAACTACGATACGGGAGGGCTTACCATCTGGCCCCAGTGCTGCAATGATACCGCGAGACCCA
CGCTCACCGGCTCCAGATTTATCAGCAATAAACCAGCCAGCCGGAAGGGCCGAGCGCAGAAGTGGTCCTG
CAACTTTATCCGCCTCCATCCAGTCTATTAATTGTTGCCGGGAAGCTAGAGTAAGTAGTTCGCCAGTTAA
TAGTTTGCGCAACGTTGTTGCCATTGCTACAGGCATCGTGGTGTCACGCTCGTCGTTTGGTATGGCTTCA
TTCAGCTCCGGTTCCCAACGATCAAGGCGAGTTACATGATCCCCCATGTTGTGCAAAAAAGCGGTTAGCT
CCTTCGGTCCTCCGATCGTTGTCAGAAGTAAGTTGGCCGCAGTGTTATCACTCATGGTTATGGCAGCACT
GCATAATTCTCTTACTGTCATGCCATCCGTAAGATGCTTTTCTGTGACTGGTGAGTACTCAACCAAGTCA
TTCTGAGAATAGTGTATGCGGCGACCGAGTTGCTCTTGCCCGGCGTCAATACGGGATAATACCGCGCCAC
ATAGCAGAACTTTAAAAGTGCTCATCATTGGAAAACGTTCTTCGGGGCGAAAACTCTCAAGGATCTTACC
GCTGTTGAGATCCAGTTCGATGTAACCCACTCGTGCACCCAACTGATCTTCAGCATCTTTTACTTTCACC
AGCGTTTCTGGGTGAGCAAAAACAGGAAGGCAAAATGCCGCAAAAAAGGGAATAAGGGCGACACGGAAAT
GTTGAATACTCATACTCTTCCTTTTTCAATATTATTGAAGCATTTATCAGGGTTATTGTCTCATGAGCGG
ATACATATTTGAATGTATTTAGAAAAATAAACAAATAGGGGTTCCGCGCACATTTCCCCGAAAAGTGCCA
CCTGAC
Features (pLannotate 1.2.2; 31 found; start..end, strand, type, name):
     31..83      -  misc_feature   bom (fragment): basis of mobility region from pBR322
    255..410     -  CDS            lacZα (fragment): LacZα fragment of β-galactosidase; lacZ fragment
    412..531     +  CDS            B (fragment): PORTL_LAMBD - Experimental evidence at protein level: Swiss-Prot protein existence level 1. Forms the portal vertex of the capsid (PubMed:6228056, PubMed:6232391). This portal plays critical roles in head assembly, genome packaging, neck/tail attachment, and genome ejection (Probable). The portal protein multimerizes as a single ring-shaped homododecamer arranged around a central channel (PubMed:6232391). Binds to the terminase subunits to form the packaging machine (PubMed:7799432). From Escherichia phage lambda (Bacteriophage lambda).
    873..2044    +  promoter       EF-1α promoter: strong constitutive promoter for human elongation factor EF-1α
   2057..2524    +  CDS            RPS27A (sequence withheld): RS27A_BOVIN - Also known as UBA80, UBCEP1. Experimental evidence at protein level: Swiss-Prot protein existence level 1. [40S ribosomal protein S27a]: Component of the 40S subunit of the ribosome. From Bos taurus (Bovine).
   2869..2887    -  misc_feature   MCS (fragment): pUC18/19 multiple cloning site
   2990..3008    -  misc_feature   MCS (fragment): pUC18/19 multiple cloning site
   3111..3129    -  misc_feature   MCS (fragment): pUC18/19 multiple cloning site
   3232..3250    -  misc_feature   MCS (fragment): pUC18/19 multiple cloning site
   3353..3371    -  misc_feature   MCS (fragment): pUC18/19 multiple cloning site
   3474..3492    -  misc_feature   MCS (fragment): pUC18/19 multiple cloning site
   3595..3613    -  misc_feature   MCS (fragment): pUC18/19 multiple cloning site
   3716..3734    -  misc_feature   MCS (fragment): pUC18/19 multiple cloning site
   3837..3855    -  misc_feature   MCS (fragment): pUC18/19 multiple cloning site
   3958..3976    -  misc_feature   MCS (fragment): pUC18/19 multiple cloning site
   4079..4097    -  misc_feature   MCS (fragment): pUC18/19 multiple cloning site
   4200..4218    -  misc_feature   MCS (fragment): pUC18/19 multiple cloning site
   4303..4336    +  protein_bind   loxP: Cre-mediated recombination occurs in the 8-bp core sequence (GCATACAT). Cre recombinase
   4369..4392    +  misc_feature   MCS (fragment): pBluescript multiple cloning site
   4392..4980    +  misc_feature   WPRE: woodchuck hepatitis virus posttranscriptional regulatory element
   4981..5000    +  misc_feature   MCS (fragment): pBluescript multiple cloning site
   5002..5130    +  CDS            nef (fragment): NEF_HV1Z2 - Experimental evidence at protein level: Swiss-Prot protein existence level 1. Extracellular Nef protein targets CD4(+) T-lymphocytes for apoptosis by interacting with CXCR4 surface receptors. From Human immunodeficiency virus type 1 group M subtype D (isolate Z2/CDC-Z34) (HIV-1).
   5447..5914    +  CDS            B (fragment): PORTL_LAMBD - Experimental evidence at protein level: Swiss-Prot protein existence level 1. Forms the portal vertex of the capsid (PubMed:6228056, PubMed:6232391). This portal plays critical roles in head assembly, genome packaging, neck/tail attachment, and genome ejection (Probable). The portal protein multimerizes as a single ring-shaped homododecamer arranged around a central channel (PubMed:6232391). Binds to the terminase subunits to form the packaging machine (PubMed:7799432). From Escherichia phage lambda (Bacteriophage lambda).
   5952..5968    -  protein_bind   lac operator: The lac repressor binds to the lac operator to inhibit transcription in E. coli. This inhibition can be relieved by adding lactose or isopropyl-β-D-thiogalactopyranoside (IPTG). lac repressor encoded by lacI
   5976..6006    -  promoter       lac promoter: promoter for the E. coli lac operon
   6021..6042    -  protein_bind   CAP binding site: CAP binding activates transcription in the presence of cAMP. E. coli catabolite activator protein
   6055..6147    -  CDS            lacI (fragment): lac repressor; lacI; The lac repressor binds to the lac operator to inhibit transcription in E. coli. This inhibition can be relieved by adding lactose or isopropyl-β-D-thiogalactopyranoside (IPTG).
   6149..6282    -  rep_origin     RSF ori (fragment): Plasmids containing the RSF 1030 origin of replication can be propagated in E. coli cells that contain additional plasmids with compatible origins.
   6378..6966    -  rep_origin     ori: high-copy-number ColE1/pMB1/pBR322/pUC origin of replication
   7137..7997    -  CDS            AmpR: β-lactamase; bla; confers resistance to ampicillin, carbenicillin, and related antibiotics
   7998..8102    -  promoter       AmpR promoter: bla
