[The description below was written by a language model from this plasmid's Addgene catalogue record and pLannotate feature annotations shown in this document.]
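Description:
PB-Ef1a-RPS27A-UTR-PP7-WPRE is a piggyBac transposon plasmid for mammalian expression, built by Gibson cloning into an in-house backbone (L50) and about 8.1 kb in total. It is propagated in E. coli through a high-copy ColE1/pUC-type origin and selected with ampicillin via the AmpR (β-lactamase) gene and its own promoter. The automated annotation also picks up pUC-derived lac promoter/operator and lacZα remnants. It does not explicitly label the piggyBac terminal repeats. The short hits to lambda portal protein on either side of the cassette, and a small HIV nef fragment downstream of the WPRE, are probably backbone or annotation artefacts rather than functional elements. No mammalian selection marker is annotated.

The payload is driven by the strong constitutive human EF-1α promoter. It consists of the human RPS27A coding sequence (the ubiquitin–40S ribosomal protein S27a fusion; the annotation tool matched it to the bovine orthologue), followed by its native 3′UTR and a synthetic array of 24 PP7 stem loops. The array appears in the feature table as twelve regularly spaced repeats of a short sequence mislabelled as MCS fragments. A single loxP site and a WPRE, which enhances transcript stability and expression, lie downstream. The PP7 hairpins are an RNA tag, not a protein tag. They are bound by PP7 coat protein, so co-expressing a fluorescent coat protein fusion allows the RPS27A mRNA to be visualised in living cells. With a piggyBac transposase supplied in trans, the cassette can be stably integrated into the genome. The associated study concerns mRNA transport on lysosomal vesicles in axons, consistent with use as an mRNA-tracking reporter in neurons.
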