Addgene plasmid #198339: PB-Ef1a-RPS27A-UTR-PP7-WPRE
Purpose: PB plasmid expressing RPS27A with its 3'UTR tagged to PP7 stem loops
Depositing lab: Michael Ward. Depositing organization: National Institute of Neurological Disorders and Strokes (NINDS). Publication: Messenger RNA transport on lysosomal vesicles maintains axonal mitochondrial homeostasis and prevents axonal degeneration. De Pace R, Ghosh S, Ryan VH, Sohn M, Jarnik M, Rezvan Sangsari P, Morgan NY, Dale RK, Ward ME, Bonifacino JS. Nat Neurosci. 2024 Apr 10. doi: 10.1038/s41593-024-01619-1. PubMed 38600167.
Backbone
  Vector backbone: L50
  Backbone manufacturer: in house
  Backbone size w/o insert (bp): 5792
  Total vector size (bp): 8115
  Vector type: Mammalian Expression ; PiggyBac
Growth in bacteria
  Bacterial resistance: Ampicillin, 100 μg/mL
  Growth temperature: 37°C
  Growth strain: DH5alpha
  Copy number: Unknown
Gene/Insert
  Gene/Insert name: RPS27A-3'UTR-PP7 stem loops x24 (alt name: RPS27A-PP7)
  Species: H. sapiens (human), Synthetic
  Insert size (bp): 2232
  Promoter: Ef1a
  Tag / fusion protein: PP7 stem loops (C terminal on insert)
  Cloning method: Gibson Cloning
  Sequencing primers: 5′ TCAAGCCTCAGACAGTGGTTC; 3′ AATTGTCAGTGCCCAACAGC
Terms and licenses: Academic/Nonprofit Terms; Industry Terms: Not Available to Industry
How to cite: PB-Ef1a-RPS27A-UTR-PP7-WPRE was a gift from Michael Ward (Addgene plasmid # 198339 ; http://n2t.net/addgene:198339 ; RRID:Addgene_198339)
